>Addgene plasmid #122357 | pTV-Ctcf-tdiRFP670-PEST | depositor full sequence | sequence record 233460 | pTV-Ctcf-tdiRFP670-PEST sequence 7103 bps
CTAAATTGTAAGCGTTAATATTTTGTTAAAATTCGCGTTAAATTTTTGTTAAATCAGCTCATTTTTTAAC
CAATAGGCCGAAATCGGCAAAATCCCTTATAAATCAAAAGAATAGACCGAGATAGGGT
[37 nt withheld, positions 129-165]
AAAGAACGTGGACTCCAACGTCAAAGG
[49 nt withheld, positions 193-241]
T
[91 nt withheld, positions 243-333]
G
[124 nt withheld, positions 335-458]
CCCATTCGCCATTCAGGCTGCGCAACTGTTGGGAAGGGCGATCGGTGCGGGCCTCTTCGCTATTACGCCA
GCTGGCGAAAGGGGGATGTGCTGCAAGGCGATTAAGTTGGGTAACGCCAGGGTTTTCCCAGTCACGACGT
TGTAAAACGACGGCCAGTGAGCGCGCGTAATACGACTCACTATAGGGCGAATTGGGTACCTTATAAGTAG
AAAAGAGCCAGGCTTTCAGGGAATGAAGGGCTGAAGCAACGAATAGACTGAGACAGTTCTGCTGGAGGAA
CTCAGGCCCCTAAAGCCGGGAGTGCTATTACCAGCCCTAATCCCAACACTTGGGAGGCTGAGGCTGGCCT
GGGCTACATGGAAAGAAGAAGGGAAGGGGAAACCATTCAGGTGAAAGGATTGTCCCAGGAGTGTTCCCTT
TCTAGCACAGTGCCTGGATGTAGTGGGTCTTAGATCGCCTCAAAGCAGCCTTTTCTTCTCTTTAAATTCA
GGGCTTAATCTATAATTATGCTCCCTGAGCGCCATGTCCAAATGTCCATCACAGAACAGGGGGATAACTC
TGCATCTAGAACCGCCCAGTCATTTCACCTACACACAACTATTTCAGAGCAGTACAGGGTCAGAAATGTC
AACTGCATCATATACTCTGTGAAATACTCCTTGTCATGTGCAGTCTAGGGCTGGATTTTTTTTTCCCTGC
CCTGCATTACTATACATCCTAAATACAGAACATAAAGGAAAACTAAAAATGTTAAAGTGGAGGCCTGTGA
GGTAAATGTCAGTATTTGGTATCTGACAATTTCTAGCCTTTTGGGATTTTATGTGTGGCCACTTAACGTT
CGCAGGGCTGTTTTGTTTCTGCTGACTTGGGCATCACTGCTGAGGCTTTCTTGTTGCTGCATCCCATTCA
TTGTCAGCATCGGGAACAATGCCTGTGCTCGCTGGGGGCTTTAATGTACGTACCCTTTGTTTTGTTCCTG
CCCTTCTTTGCCAGCAACAGCCATCATTCAGGTCGAAGATCAGAATACAGGTGCAATTGAGAACATTATA
GTTGAAGTCAAAAAGGAGCCAGATGCCGAGCCTGCGGAGGGGGAAGAAGAGGAGGCTCAGGCAGCCACCA
CAGACGCCCCCAACGGAGACCTCACGCCTGAGATGATCCTCAGCATGATGGACCGGGAGGGAAGAGGTAG
CCTGCTAACTTGCGGGGACGTAGAGGAAAATCCTGGTCCCATAACTTCGTATAGCATACATTATACGAAG
TTATCAATGGGCCCAAAAAAGAAAAGAAAAGTTGAATTCATGGCCAGAAAAGTGGACCTGACCAGTTGTG
ACCGAGAGCCGATACACATTCCTGGCTCTATCCAGCCATGTGGGTGTTTGCTGGCCTGCGATGCCCAGGC
AGTCAGGATTACTCGAATTACCGAAAATGCGGGTGCCTTCTTTGGCCGTGAAACGCCCCGTGTCGGCGAA
CTCTTAGCCGATTATTTCGGAGAAACCGAGGCTCACGCACTTAGGAACGCACTGGCGCAATCAAGCGATC
CCAAACGCCCTGCTCTCATCTTTGGGTGGAGAGATGGACTGACAGGCCGTACTTTCGACATAAGCCTTCA
CCGGCATGACGGAACCAGTATAATTGAGTTTGAACCGGCCGCCGCTGAGCAAGCAGACAACCCCCTTCGC
CTGACCAGACAAATTATCGCCCGCACTAAGGAGCTGAAATCGCTGGAAGAAATGGCCGCTCGTGTTCCCA
GGTATCTTCAGGCAATGCTGGGTTATCATAGGGTAATGCTCTACAGATTCGCCGACGATGGCTCTGGTAT
GGTAATAGGGGAGGCCAAGCGATCCGACCTGGAGTCTTTTCTGGGGCAGCATTTCCCCGCATCTCTAGTA
CCCCAGCAGGCAAGGCTTTTGTACCTCAAGAATGCCATCCGCGTGGTATCGGACTCCCGCGGTATTAGTA
GCAGGATCGTTCCAGAACACGACGCCTCTGGAGCTGCGCTGGATCTGTCTTTCGCTCACCTCCGATCTAT
CAGCCCTTGTCATTTAGAGTTTCTGCGAAATATGGGGGTCAGCGCAAGTATGTCCCTGAGCATAATAATC
GATGGAACACTATGGGGCCTAATAATTTGCCATCATTACGAACCTAGAGCAGTACCAATGGCACAGCGAG
TGGCCGCCGAAATGTTCGCCGATTTTTTGTCTCTTCATTTTACTGCCGCTCACCATCAGCGCGGCCACGG
GACTGGCTCGACAGGTTCTGGCAGTAGTGGGACTGCTTCATCAGAAGATAATAACATGGCCATGGCCAGA
AAAGTGGACCTGACCAGTTGTGACCGAGAGCCGATACACATTCCTGGCTCTATCCAGCCATGTGGGTGTT
TGCTGGCCTGCGATGCCCAGGCAGTCAGGATTACTCGAATTACCGAAAATGCGGGTGCCTTCTTTGGCCG
TGAAACGCCCCGTGTCGGCGAACTCTTAGCCGATTATTTCGGAGAAACCGAGGCTCACGCACTTAGGAAC
GCACTGGCGCAATCAAGCGATCCCAAACGCCCTGCTCTCATCTTTGGGTGGAGAGATGGACTGACAGGCC
GTACTTTCGACATAAGCCTTCACCGGCATGACGGAACCAGTATAATTGAGTTTGAACCGGCCGCCGCTGA
GCAAGCAGACAACCCCCTTCGCCTGACCAGACAAATTATCGCCCGCACTAAGGAGCTGAAATCGCTGGAA
GAAATGGCCGCTCGTGTTCCCAGGTATCTTCAGGCAATGCTGGGTTATCATAGGGTAATGCTCTACAGAT
TCGCCGACGATGGCTCTGGTATGGTAATAGGGGAGGCCAAGCGATCCGACCTGGAGTCTTTTCTGGGGCA
GCATTTCCCCGCATCTCTAGTACCCCAGCAGGCAAGGCTTTTGTACCTCAAGAATGCCATCCGCGTGGTA
TCGGACTCCCGCGGTATTAGTAGCAGGATCGTTCCAGAACACGACGCCTCTGGAGCTGCGCTGGATCTGT
CTTTCGCTCACCTCCGATCTATCAGCCCTTGTCATTTAGAGTTTCTGCGAAATATGGGGGTCAGCGCAAG
TATGTCCCTGAGCATAATAATCGATGGAACACTATGGGGCCTAATAATTTGCCATCATTACGAACCTAGA
GCAGTACCAATGGCACAGCGAGTGGCCGCCGAAATGTTCGCCGATTTTTTGTCTCTTCATTTTACTGCCG
CTCACCATCAGCGCGGATCCGCGTTTAAACTCGAGTCTCACGGCTTCCCTCCCGAGGTGGAGGAGCAGGC
CGCCGGCACCCTGCCCATGAGCTGCGCCCAGGAGAGCGGCATGGATAGACACCCTGCTGCTTGCGCCAGC
GCCAGGATCAACGTCTTGAAGTTCCTATTCTCTAGAAAGTATAGGAACTTCTAGTGATGCTGGGGCCTTG
CTCGGCACCAGGACTATTGGGCTGTGTTTAAACGGCCCAAATCTTAATTTTTCTCTTTTTTTTCTTTGGC
TTTGGGAACGGCATAATTTTACACCATTTTACCAAACATACTGAGAACGAAAACTTCAAGGATGATGTTA
GAAAAATGTGATTTAACTAGAACTTGTTTGATGTTAGCAAATCATGGAATGTTCTAAGTCTCTGAGGGTT
TACTGTGAAGTGTTGAGGACAGTGTTGATGCCTAACTAGTTTTCTTAGATGGAAACAGAGACATTGAGCC
CTCTCTCTTGATCGTAAACCACTCCAGAACGGCCACGGGTTTCCCAGAGTTCTATGGTCTTCCCAAGAGA
ATTTTTAATTGTAAATGCAGACTTGGGAAGGACTTGGACTTTTAACCTGGTTTTGCTTTTGCTTTTCCTG
ACTCCCTTTGCTCAGAGTCAGTTGCACACCAGTAGGATGGCATGCTACGATCAGTTTCTGTCCTGAAAGC
TTTGCCTCTTTCTTGGCAAAGTTTCTGGTATGGTCAAGCTTGTAAATAACCTTTTTTACATTTTAATCTT
TTCCATTAATTAAGAGGTTGAAAAGAAGTACAGTGTAAGAAAACCCAGCATTTTAATTATTTGCAAATTA
AGGTGCCACAGACACAGACTTAGTGGTATGTAAATGTTGACTCGGATCACAATCATGTAGCAGAGGGCAC
TGGGCCTGTTGCCTGCCAGTCATGGACACCCATGTGAAAAATCCTGATTTCCAGCTCATGGAGCCAGCGT
TTGAACCTTGAACAAATAAATTTCATTTATGATTTTCTCATCAACATTTTCTTTGCTCTGTTTGTAGCTG
AATGTTACATTTTTTTAAAAATCTCTGTTCAAGCCAGAAGAGTTGATTATGAGTGGCCACAGCAACCCTG
GCAAGCTGGGCCAAAAAATTTCAGTAGGTCAGTAATTTAAACTTCACATCTGGAAAAAAAATTATTAATA
ATGTGAAACAAACCAACTTAAAAAGTGAGAGCTCCAGCTTTTGTTCCCTTTAGTGAGGGTTAATTGCGCG
CTTGGCGTAATCATGGTCATAGCTGTTTCCTGTGTGAAATTGTTATCCGCTCACAATTCCACACAACATA
CGAGCCGGAAGCATAAAGTGTAAAGCCTGGGGTGCCTAATGAGTGAGCTAACTCACATTAATTGCGTTGC
GCTCACTGCCCGCTTTCCAGTCGGGAAACCTGTCGTGCCAGCTGCATTAATGAATCGGCCAACGCGCGGG
GAGAGGCGGTTTGCGTATTGGGCGCTCTTCCGCTTCCTCGCTCACTGACTCGCTGCGCTCGGTCGTTCGG
CTGCGGCGAGCGGTATCAGCTCACTCAAAGGCGGTAATACGGTTATCCACAGAATCAGGGGATAACGCAG
GAAAGAACATGTGAGCAAAAGGCCAGCAAAAGGCCAGGAACCGTAAAAAGGCCGCGTTGCTGGCGTTTTT
CCATAGGCTCCGCCCCCCTGACGAGCATCACAAAAATCGACGCTCAAGTCAGAGGTGGCGAAACCCGACA
GGACTATAAAGATACCAGGCGTTTCCCCCTGGAAGCTCCCTCGTGCGCTCTCCTGTTCCGACCCTGCCGC
TTACCGGATACCTGTCCGCCTTTCTCCCTTCGGGAAGCGTGGCGCTTTCTCATAGCTCACGCTGTAGGTA
TCTCAGTTCGGTGTAGGTCGTTCGCTCCAAGCTGGGCTGTGTGCACGAACCCCCCGTTCAGCCCGACCGC
TGCGCCTTATCCGGTAACTATCGTCTTGAGTCCAACCCGGTAAGACACGACTTATCGCCACTGGCAGCAG
CCACTGGTAACAGGATTAGCAGAGCGAGGTATGTAGGCGGTGCTACAGAGTTCTTGAAGTGGTGGCCTAA
CTACGGCTACACTAGAAGGACAGTATTTGGTATCTGCGCTCTGCTGAAGCCAGTTACCTTCGGAAAAAGA
GTTGGTAGCTCTTGATCCGGCAAACAAACCACCGCTGGTAGCGGTGGTTTTTTTGTTTGCAAGCAGCAGA
TTACGCGCAGAAAAAAAGGATCTCAAGAAGATCCTTTGATCTTTTCTACGGGGTCTGACGCTCAGTGGAA
CGAAAACTCACGTTAAGGGATTTTGGTCATGAGATTATCAAAAAGGATCTTCACCTAGATCCTTTTAAAT
TAAAAATGAAGTTTTAAATCAATCTAAAGTATATATGAGTAAACTTGGTCTGACAGTTACCAATGCTTAA
TCAGTGAGGCACCTATCTCAGCGATCTGTCTATTTCGTTCATCCATAGTTGCCTGACTCCCCGTCGTGTA
GATAACTACGATACGGGAGGGCTTACCATCTGGCCCCAGTGCTGCAATGATACCGCGGCTGCCACGCTCA
CCGGCTCCAGATTTATCAGCAATAAACCAGCCAGCCGGAAGGGCCGAGCGCAGAAGTGGTCCTGCAACTT
TATCCGCCTCCATCCAGTCTATTAATTGTTGCCGGGAAGCTAGAGTAAGTAGTTCGCCAGTTAATAGTTT
GCGCAACGTTGTTGCCATTGCTACAGGCATCGTGGTGTCACGCTCGTCGTTTGGTATGGCTTCATTCAGC
TCCGGTTCCCAACGATCAAGGCGAGTTACATGATCCCCCATGTTGTGCAAAAAAGCGGTTAGCTCCTTCG
GTCCTCCGATCGTTGTCAGAAGTAAGTTGGCCGCAGTGTTATCACTCATGGTTATGGCAGCACTGCATAA
TTCTCTTACTGTCATGCCATCCGTAAGATGCTTTTCTGTGACTGGTGAGTACTCAACCAAGTCATTCTGA
GAATAGTGTATGCGGCGACCGAGTTGCTCTTGCCCGGCGTCAATACGGGATAATACCGCGCCACATAGCA
GAACTTTAAAAGTGCTCATCATTGGAAAACGTTCTTCGGGGCGAAAACTCTCAAGGATCTTACCGCTGTT
GAGATCCAGTTCGATGTAACCCACTCGTGCACCCAACTGATCTTCAGCATCTTTTACTTTCACCAGCGTT
TCTGGGTGAGCAAAAACAGGAAGGCAAAATGCCGCAAAAAAGGGAATAAGGGCGACACGGAAATGTTGAA
TACTCATACTCTTCCTTTTTCAATATTATTGAAGCATTTATCAGGGTTATTGTCTCATGAGCGGATACAT
ATTTGAATGTATTTAGAAAAATAAACAAATAGGGGTTCCGCGCACATTTCCCCGAAAAGTGCCAC
Features (pLannotate 1.2.2; 18 found; start..end, strand, type, name):
     30..458     -  rep_origin     f1 ori (sequence partly withheld): f1 bacteriophage origin of replication; arrow indicates direction of (+) strand synthesis
    463..618     -  CDS            lacZα (fragment): LacZα fragment of β-galactosidase; lacZ fragment
    626..644     +  promoter       T7 promoter: promoter for bacteriophage T7 RNA polymerase
   1455..1634    +  CDS            Ctcf (fragment): CTCF_MOUSE - Experimental evidence at protein level: Swiss-Prot protein existence level 1. Chromatin binding factor that binds to DNA sequence specific sites. Involved in transcriptional regulation by binding to chromatin insulators and preventing interaction between promoter and nearby enhancers and silencers. Acts as transcriptional repressor binding to promoters of vertebrate MYC gene and BAG1 gene. Also binds to the PLK and PIM1 promoters. Acts as a transcriptional activator of APP. Regulates APOA1/C3/A4/A5 gene cluster and controls MHC class II gene expression. Plays an essential role in
   1689..1722    +  protein_bind   loxP: Cre-mediated recombination occurs in the 8-bp core sequence (GCATACAT). Cre recombinase
   1758..2690    +  CDS            iRFP670: iRFP670 is a basic (constitutively fluorescent) near ir fluorescent protein published in 2013, derived from Rhodopseudomonas palustris CGA009. It has low acid sensitivity. It requires the cofactor biliverdin for fluorescence.
   2691..2768    +  CDS            TDsmURFP (fragment): TDsmURFP is a basic (constitutively fluorescent) near ir fluorescent protein published in 2016, derived from Trichodesmium erythraeum IMS101. It requires the cofactor biliverdin for fluorescence.
   2760..3692    +  CDS            iRFP670: iRFP670 is a basic (constitutively fluorescent) near ir fluorescent protein published in 2013, derived from Rhodopseudomonas palustris CGA009. It has low acid sensitivity. It requires the cofactor biliverdin for fluorescence.
   3714..3833    +  CDS            hPEST: PEST degradation sequence from mouse ornithine decarboxylase human codon-optimized
   3836..3869    +  protein_bind   FRT (minimal): supports FLP-mediated excision but not integration (Turan and Bode, 2011) FLP recombinase from the Saccharomyces cerevisiae 2μ plasmid
   4915..4933    -  promoter       T3 promoter: promoter for bacteriophage T3 RNA polymerase
   4978..4994    -  protein_bind   lac operator: The lac repressor binds to the lac operator to inhibit transcription in E. coli. This inhibition can be relieved by adding lactose or isopropyl-β-D-thiogalactopyranoside (IPTG). lac repressor encoded by lacI
   5002..5032    -  promoter       lac promoter: promoter for the E. coli lac operon
   5047..5068    -  protein_bind   CAP binding site: CAP binding activates transcription in the presence of cAMP. E. coli catabolite activator protein
   5081..5173    -  CDS            lacI (fragment): lac repressor; lacI; The lac repressor binds to the lac operator to inhibit transcription in E. coli. This inhibition can be relieved by adding lactose or isopropyl-β-D-thiogalactopyranoside (IPTG).
   5356..5944    -  rep_origin     ori: high-copy-number ColE1/pMB1/pBR322/pUC origin of replication
   6115..6975    -  CDS            AmpR: β-lactamase; bla; confers resistance to ampicillin, carbenicillin, and related antibiotics
   6976..7080    -  promoter       AmpR promoter: bla
