>Addgene plasmid #122357 | pTV-Ctcf-tdiRFP670-PEST | addgene full sequence | sequence record 238873 | Addgene NGS Result
CTAAATTGTAAGCGTTAATATTTTGTTAAAATTCGCGTTAAATTTTTGTTAAATCAGCTCATTTTTTAAC
CAATAGGCCGAAATCGGCAAAATCCCTTATAAATCAAAAGAATAGACCGAGATAGGGT
[37 nt withheld, positions 129-165]
AAAGAACGTGGACTCCAACGTCAAAGG
[49 nt withheld, positions 193-241]
TAATCAAG
[83 nt withheld, positions 250-332]
G
[124 nt withheld, positions 334-457]
CCCATTCGCCATTCAGGCTGCGCAACTGTTGGGAAGGGCGATCGGTGCGGGCCTCTTCGCTATTACGCCA
GCTGGCGAAAGGGGGATGTGCTGCAAGGCGATTAAGTTGGGTAACGCCAGGGTTTTCCCAGTCACGACGT
TGTAAAACGACGGCCAGTGAGCGCGCGTAATACGACTCACTATAGGGCGAATTGGGTACCTTATAAGTAG
AAAAGAGCCAGGCTTTCAGGGAATGAAGGGCTGAAGCAACGAATAGACTGAGACAGTTCTGCTGGAGGAA
CTCAGGCCCCTAAAGCCGGGAGTGCTATTACCAGCCCTAATCCCAACACTTGGGAGGCTGAGGCTGGCCT
GGGCTACATGGAAAGAAGAAGGGAAGGGGAAACCATTCAGGTGAAAGGATTGTCCCAGGAGTGTTCCCTT
TCTAGCACAGTGCCTGGATGTAGTGGGTCTTAGATCGCCTCAAAGCAGCCTTTTCTTCTCTTTAAATTCA
GGGCTTAATCTATAATTATGCTCCCTGAGCGCCATGTCCAAATGTCCATCACAGAACAGGGGGATAACTC
TGCATCTAGAACCGCCCAGTCATTTCACCTACACACAACTATTTCAGAGCAGTACAGGGTCAGAAATGTC
AACTGCATCATATACTCTGTGAAATACTCCTTGTCATGTGCAGTCTAGGGCTGGATTTTTTTTTCCCTGC
CCTGCATTACTATACATCCTAAATACAGAACATAAAGGAAAACTAAAAATGTTAAAGTGGAGGCCTGTGA
GGTAAATGTCAGTATTTGGTATCTGACAATTTCTAGCCTTTTGGGATTTTATGTGTGGCCACTTAACGTT
CGCAGGGCTGTTTTGTTTCTGCTGACTTGGGCATCACTGCTGAGGCTTTCTTGTTGCTGCATCCCATTCA
TTGTCAGCATCGGGAACAATGCCTGTGCTCGCTGGGGGCTTTAATGTACGTACCCTTTGTTTTGTTCCTG
CCCTTCTTTGCCAGCAACAGCCATCATTCAGGTCGAAGATCAGAATACAGGTGCAATTGAGAACATTATA
GTTGAAGTCAAAAAGGAGCCAGATGCCGAGCCTGCGGAGGGGGAAGAAGAGGAGGCTCAGGCAGCCACCA
CAGACGCCCCCAACGGAGACCTCACGCCTGAGATGATCCTCAGCATGATGGACCGGGAGGGAAGAGGTAG
CCTGCTAACTTGCGGGGACGTAGAGGAAAATCCTGGTCCCATAACTTCGTATAGCATACATTATACGAAG
TTATCAATGGGCCCAAAAAAGAAAAGAAAAGTTGAATTCATGGCCAGAAAAGTGGACCTGACCAGTTGTG
ACCGAGAGCCGATACACATTCCTGGCTCTATCCAGCCATGTGGGTGTTTGCTGGCCTGCGATGCCCAGGC
AGTCAGGATTACTCGAATTACCGAAAATGCGGGTGCCTTCTTTGGCCGTGAAACGCCCCGTGTCGGCGAA
CTCTTAGCCGATTATTTCGGAGAAACCGAGGCTCACGCACTTAGGAACGCACTGGCGCAATCAAGCGATC
CCAAACGCCCTGCTCTCATCTTTGGGTGGAGAGATGGACTGACAGGCCGTACTTTCGACATAAGCCTTCA
CCGGCATGACGGAACCAGTATAATTGAGTTTGAACCGGCCGCCGCTGAGCAAGCAGACAACCCCCTTCGC
CTGACCAGACAAATTATCGCCCGCACTAAGGAGCTGAAATCGCTGGAAGAAATGGCCGCTCGTGTTCCCA
GGTATCTTCAGGCAATGCTGGGTTATCATAGGGTAATGCTCTACAGATTCGCCGACGATGGCTCTGGTAT
GGTAATAGGGGAGGCCAAGCGATCCGACCTGGAGTCTTTTCTGGGGCAGCATTTCCCCGCATCTCTAGTA
CCCCAGCAGGCAAGGCTTTTGTACCTCAAGAATGCCATCCGCGTGGTATCGGACTCCCGCGGTATTAGTA
GCAGGATCGTTCCAGAACACGACGCCTCTGGAGCTGCGCTGGATCTGTCTTTCGCTCACCTCCGATCTAT
CAGCCCTTGTCATTTAGAGTTTCTGCGAAATATGGGGGTCAGCGCAAGTATGTCCCTGAGCATAATAATC
GATGGAACACTATGGGGCCTAATAATTTGCCATCATTACGAACCTAGAGCAGTACCAATGGCACAGCGAG
TGGCCGCCGAAATGTTCGCCGATTTTTTGTCTCTTCATTTTACTGCCGCTCACCATCAGCGCGGCCACGG
GACTGGCTCGACAGGTTCTGGCAGTAGTGGGACTGCTTCATCAGAAAATAATAACATGGCCATGGCCAGA
AAAGTGGACCTGACCAGTTGTGACCGAGAGCCGATACACATTCCTGGCTCTATCCAGCCATGTGGGTGTT
TGCTGGCCTGCGATGCCCAGGCAGTCAGGATTACTCGAATTACCGAAAATGCGGGTGCCTTCTTTGGCCG
TGAAACGCCCCGTGTCGGCGAACTCTTAGCCGATTATTTCGGAGAAACCGAGGCTCACGCACTTAGGAAC
GCACTGGCGCAATCAAGCGATCCCAAACGCCCTGCTCTCATCTTTGGGTGGAGAGATGGACTGACAGGCC
GTACTTTCGACATAAGCCTTCACCGGCATGACGGAACCAGTATAATTGAGTTTGAACCGGCCGCCGCTGA
GCAAGCAGACAACCCCCTTCGCCTGACCAGACAAATTATCGCCCGCACTAAGGAGCTGAAATCGCTGGAA
GAAATGGCCGCTCGTGTTCCCAGGTATCTTCAGGCAATGCTGGGTTATCATAGGGTAATGCTCTACAGAT
TCGCCGACGATGGCTCTGGTATGGTAATAGGGGAGGCCAAGCGATCCGACCTGGAGTCTTTTCTGGGGCA
GCATTTCCCCGCATCTCTAGTACCCCAGCAGGCAAGGCTTTTGTACCTCAAGAATGCCATCCGCGTGGTA
TCGGACTCCCGCGGTATTAGTAGCAGGATCGTTCCAGAACACGACGCCTCTGGAGCTGCGCTGGATCTGT
CTTTCGCTCACCTCCGATCTATCAGCCCTTGTCATTTAGAGTTTCTGCGAAATATGGGGGTCAGCGCAAG
TATGTCCCTGAGCATAATAATCGATGGAACACTATGGGGCCTAATAATTTGCCATCATTACGAACCTAGA
GCAGTACCAATGGCACAGCGAGTGGCCGCCGAAATGTTCGCCGATTTTTTGTCTCTTCATTTTACTGCCG
CTCACCATCAGCGCGGATCCGCGTTTAAACTCGAGTCTCACGGCTTCCCTCCCGAGGTGGAGGAGCAGGC
CGCCGGCACCCTGCCCATGAGCTGCGCCCAGGAGAGCGGCATGGATAGACACCCTGCTGCTTGCGCCAGC
GCCAGGATCAACGTCTTGAAGTTCCTATTCTCTAGAAAGTATAGGAACTTCTAGTGATGCTGGGGCCTTG
CTCGGCACCAGGACTATTGGGCTGTGTTTAAACGGCCCAAATCTTAATTTTTCTCTTTTTTTTCTTTGGC
TTTGGGAACGGCATAATTTTACACCATTTTACCAAACATACTGAGAACGAAAACTTCAAGGATGATGTTA
GAAAAATGTGATTTAACTAGAACTTGTTTGATGTTAGCAAATCATGGAATGTTCTAAGTCTCTGAGGGTT
TACTGTGAAGTGTTGAGGACAGTGTTGATGCCTAACTAGTTTTCTTAGATGGAAACAGAGACATTGAGCC
CTCTCTCTTGATCGTAAACCACTCCAGAACGGCCACGGGTTTCCCAGAGTTCTATGGTCTTCCCAAGAGA
ATTTTTAATTGTAAATGCAGACTTGGGAAGGACTTGGACTTTTAACCTGGTTTTGCTTTTGCTTTTCCTG
ACTCCCTTTGCTCAGAGTCAGTTGCACACCAGTAGGATGGCATGCTACGATCAGTTTCTGTCCTGAAAGC
TTTGCCTCTTTCTTGGCAAAGTTTCTGGTATGGTCAAGCTTGTAAATAACCTTTTTTACATTTTAATCTT
TTCCATTAATTAAGAGGTTGAAAAGAAGTACAGTGTAAGAAAACCCAGCATGTTAATTATTTGCAAATTA
AGGTGCCACAGACACAGACTTAGTGGTATGTAAATGTTGACTCGGATCACAATCATGTAGCAGAGGGCAC
TGGGCCTGTTGCCTGCCAGTCATGGACACCCATGTGAAAAATCCTGATTTCCAGCTCATGGAGCCAGCGT
TTGAACCTTGAACAAATAAATTTCATTTATGATTTTCTCATCAACATTTTCTTTGCTCTGTTTGTAGCTG
AATGTTACATTTTTTTAAAAATCTCTGTTCAAGCCAGAAGAGTTGATTATGAGTGGCCACAGCAACCCTG
GCAAGCTGGGCCAAAAAATTTCAGTAGGTCAGTAATTTAAACTTCACATCTGGAAAAAAAATTATTAATA
ATGTGAAACAAACCAACTTAAAAAGTGAGAGCTCCAGCTTTTGTTCCCTTTAGTGAGGGTTAATTGCGCG
CTTGGCGTAATCATGGTCATAGCTGTTTCCTGTGTGAAATTGTTATCCGCTCACAATTCCACACAACATA
CGAGCCGGAAGCATAAAGTGTAAAGCCTGGGGTGCCTAATGAGTGAGCTAACTCACATTAATTGCGTTGC
GCTCACTGCCCGCTTTCCAGTCGGGAAACCTGTCGTGCCAGCTGCATTAATGAATCGGCCAACGCGCGGG
GAGAGGCGGTTTGCGTATTGGGCGCTCTTCCGCTTCCTCGCTCACTGACTCGCTGCGCTCGGTCGTTCGG
CTGCGGCGAGCGGTATCAGCTCACTCAAAGGCGGTAATACGGTTATCCACAGAATCAGGGGATAACGCAG
GAAAGAACATGTGAGCAAAAGGCCAGCAAAAGGCCAGGAACCGTGAAAAGGCCGCGTTGCTGGCGTTTTT
CCATAGGCTCCGCCCCCCTGACGAGCATCACAAAAATCGACGCTCAAGTCAGAGGTGGCGAAACCCGACA
GGACTATAAAGATACCAGGCGTTTCCCCCTGGAAGCTCCCTCGTGCGCTCTCCTGTTCCGACCCTGCCGC
TTACCGGATACCTGTCCGCCTTTCTCCCTTCGGGAAGCGTGGCGCTTTCTCATAGCTCACGCTGTAGGTA
TCTCAGTTCGGTGTAGGTCGTTCGCTCCAAGCTGGGCTGTGTGCACGAACCCCCCGTTCAGCCCGACCGC
TGCGCCTTATCCGGTAACTATCGTCTTGAGTCCAACCCGGTAAGACACGACTTATCGCCACTGGCAGCAG
CCACTGGTAACAGGATTAGCAGAGCGAGGTATGTAGGCGGTGCTACAGAGTTCTTGAAGTGGTGGCCTAA
CTACGGCTACACTAGAAGAACAGTATTTGGTATCTGCGCTCTGCTGAAGCCAGTTACCTTCGGAAAAAGA
GTTGGTAGCTCTTGATCCGGCAAACAAACCACCGCTGGTAGCGGTGGTTTTTTTGTTTGCAAGCAGCAGA
TTACGCGCAGAAAAAAAGGATCTCAAGAAGATCCTTTGATCTTTTCTACGGGGTCTGACGCTCAGTGGAA
CGAAAACTCACGTTAAGGGATTTTGGTCATGAGATTATCAAAAAGGATCTTCACCTAGATCCTTTTAAAT
TAAAAATGAAGTTTTAAATCAATCTAAAGTATATATGAGTAAACTTGGTCTGACAGTTACCAATGCTTAA
TCAGTGAGGCACCTATCTCAGCGATCTGTCTATTTCGTTCATCCATAGTTGCCTGACTCCCCGTCGTGTA
GATAACTACGATACGGGAGGGCTTACCATCTGGCCCCAGTGCTGCAATGATACCGCGGCTGCCACGCTCA
CCGGCTCCAGATTTATCAGCAATAAACCAGCCAGCCGGAAGGGCCGAGCGCAGAAGTGGTCCTGCAACTT
TATCCGCCTCCATCCAGTCTATTAATTGTTGCCGGGAAGCTAGAGTAAGTAGTTCGCCAGTTAATAGTTT
GCGCAACGTTGTTGCCATTGCTACAGGCATCGTGGTGTCACGCTCGTCGTTTGGTATGGCTTCATTCAGC
TCCGGTTCCCAACGATCAAGGCGAGTTACATGATCCCCCATGTTGTGCAAAAAAGCGGTTAGCTCCTTCG
GTCCTCCGATCGTTGTCAGAAGTAAGTTGGCCGCAGTGTTATCACTCATGGTTATGGCAGCACTGCATAA
TTCTCTTACTGTCATGCCATCCGTAAGATGCTTTTCTGTGACTGGTGAGTACTCAACCAAGTCATTCTGA
GAATAGTGTATGCGGCGACCGAGTTGCTCTTGCCCGGCGTCAATACGGGATAATACCGCGCCACATAGCA
GAACTTTAAAAGTGCTCATCATTGGAAAACGTTCTTCGGGGCGAAAACTCTCAAGGATCTTACCGCTGTT
GAGATCCAGTTCGATGTAACCCACTCGTGCACCCAACTGATCTTCAGCATCTTTTACTTTCACCAGCGTT
TCTGGGTGAGCAAAAACAGGAAGGCAAAATGCCGCAAAAAAGGGAATAAGGGCGACACGGAAATGTTGAA
TACTCATACTCTTCCTTTTCAATATTATTGAAGCATTTATCAGGGTTATTGTCTCATGAGCGGATACATA
TTTGAATGTATTTAGAAAAATAAACAAATAGGGATTCCGCGCACATTTCCCCGAAAAGTGCCAC
Features (pLannotate 1.2.2; 18 found; start..end, strand, type, name):
      3..457     -  rep_origin     f1 ori (sequence partly withheld): f1 bacteriophage origin of replication; arrow indicates direction of (+) strand synthesis
    462..617     -  CDS            lacZα (fragment): LacZα fragment of β-galactosidase; lacZ fragment
    625..643     +  promoter       T7 promoter: promoter for bacteriophage T7 RNA polymerase
   1454..1633    +  CDS            Ctcf (fragment): CTCF_MOUSE - Experimental evidence at protein level: Swiss-Prot protein existence level 1. Chromatin binding factor that binds to DNA sequence specific sites. Involved in transcriptional regulation by binding to chromatin insulators and preventing interaction between promoter and nearby enhancers and silencers. Acts as transcriptional repressor binding to promoters of vertebrate MYC gene and BAG1 gene. Also binds to the PLK and PIM1 promoters. Acts as a transcriptional activator of APP. Regulates APOA1/C3/A4/A5 gene cluster and controls MHC class II gene expression. Plays an essential role in
   1688..1721    +  protein_bind   loxP: Cre-mediated recombination occurs in the 8-bp core sequence (GCATACAT). Cre recombinase
   1757..2689    +  CDS            iRFP670: iRFP670 is a basic (constitutively fluorescent) near ir fluorescent protein published in 2013, derived from Rhodopseudomonas palustris CGA009. It has low acid sensitivity. It requires the cofactor biliverdin for fluorescence.
   2690..2767    +  CDS            TDsmURFP (fragment): TDsmURFP is a basic (constitutively fluorescent) near ir fluorescent protein published in 2016, derived from Trichodesmium erythraeum IMS101. It requires the cofactor biliverdin for fluorescence.
   2759..3691    +  CDS            iRFP670: iRFP670 is a basic (constitutively fluorescent) near ir fluorescent protein published in 2013, derived from Rhodopseudomonas palustris CGA009. It has low acid sensitivity. It requires the cofactor biliverdin for fluorescence.
   3713..3832    +  CDS            hPEST: PEST degradation sequence from mouse ornithine decarboxylase human codon-optimized
   3835..3868    +  protein_bind   FRT (minimal): supports FLP-mediated excision but not integration (Turan and Bode, 2011) FLP recombinase from the Saccharomyces cerevisiae 2μ plasmid
   4914..4932    -  promoter       T3 promoter: promoter for bacteriophage T3 RNA polymerase
   4977..4993    -  protein_bind   lac operator: The lac repressor binds to the lac operator to inhibit transcription in E. coli. This inhibition can be relieved by adding lactose or isopropyl-β-D-thiogalactopyranoside (IPTG). lac repressor encoded by lacI
   5001..5031    -  promoter       lac promoter: promoter for the E. coli lac operon
   5046..5067    -  protein_bind   CAP binding site: CAP binding activates transcription in the presence of cAMP. E. coli catabolite activator protein
   5080..5172    -  CDS            lacI (fragment): lac repressor; lacI; The lac repressor binds to the lac operator to inhibit transcription in E. coli. This inhibition can be relieved by adding lactose or isopropyl-β-D-thiogalactopyranoside (IPTG).
   5355..5943    -  rep_origin     ori: high-copy-number ColE1/pMB1/pBR322/pUC origin of replication
   6114..6974    -  CDS            AmpR: β-lactamase; bla; confers resistance to ampicillin, carbenicillin, and related antibiotics
   6975..7078    -  promoter       AmpR promoter: bla
