[The description below was written by a language model from this plasmid's Addgene catalogue record and pLannotate feature annotations shown in this document.]
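Description:
pTV-Ctcf-tdiRFP670-PEST is a mouse gene-targeting (knock-in donor) plasmid of about 7.1 kb built on the pBSK (pBluescript-type) cloning backbone. It is maintained in E. coli through a high-copy ColE1/pUC origin and selected with ampicillin via the β-lactamase gene. The backbone also carries an f1 phage origin, the lacZα/lac promoter region, and flanking T7 and T3 promoters. None of these backbone elements plays a role in mammalian cells. The roughly 4.25 kb synthetic insert was assembled by Gibson cloning.

The insert is designed to place a 2A-tdiRFP670-PEST cassette immediately upstream of the stop codon of the endogenous mouse Ctcf gene. The upstream homology arm ends in an annotated fragment of the Ctcf coding sequence. The unannotated stretch of about 1 kb between the cassette and the T3 promoter presumably forms the downstream arm. Between the arms lie a loxP site, two tandem copies of the near-infrared, biliverdin-dependent fluorescent protein iRFP670 joined by a short linker (which the annotation software matched to a tandem-dimer smURFP fragment), a PEST degradation sequence from mouse ornithine decarboxylase, and a minimal FRT site. The 2A peptide named in the record is not separately annotated in either feature table. No mammalian promoter or drug-selection marker is annotated, consistent with the reporter relying on the native Ctcf promoter after homologous recombination. The purpose of the single loxP and FRT sites is not stated.

After integration, the 2A element should release the reporter from CTCF, so a short-lived far-red signal tracks Ctcf expression. The associated study examined transcriptional bursting kinetics in mouse embryonic stem cells. The depositor and sequencing-derived records agree closely, differing by only two nucleotides in length.
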