Addgene plasmid #122357: pTV-Ctcf-tdiRFP670-PEST
Purpose: Targeting vector for mouse Ctcf to insert 2A-tdiRFP670-PEST into immediately upstream of stop codon.
Depositing lab: Hiroshi Ochiai. Depositing organization: Hiroshima University. Publication: Genome-wide kinetic properties of transcriptional bursting in mouse embryonic stem cells. Ochiai H, Hayashi T, Umeda M, Yoshimura M, Harada A, Shimizu Y, Nakano K, Saitoh N, Liu Z, Yamamoto T, Okamura T, Ohkawa Y, Kimura H, Nikaido I. Sci Adv. 2020 Jun 17;6(25):eaaz6699. doi: 10.1126/sciadv.aaz6699. eCollection 2020 Jun. PubMed 32596448.
Backbone
  Vector backbone: pBSK
  Backbone size w/o insert (bp): 2850
  Total vector size (bp): 7103
  Vector type: Mouse Targeting
Growth in bacteria
  Bacterial resistance: Ampicillin, 100 μg/mL
  Growth temperature: 37°C
  Growth strain: DH5alpha
  Copy number: High Copy
Gene/Insert
  Gene/Insert name: 2A-tdiRFP-PEST with homology arms for Ctcf
  Species: Synthetic
  Insert size (bp): 4253
  Cloning method: Gibson Cloning
  Sequencing primers: 5′ M13-fwr; 3′ M13-rev
Terms and licenses: Academic/Nonprofit Terms; Industry Terms: Not Available to Industry
How to cite: pTV-Ctcf-tdiRFP670-PEST was a gift from Hiroshi Ochiai (Addgene plasmid # 122357 ; http://n2t.net/addgene:122357 ; RRID:Addgene_122357)
